Addgene plasmid #21805: pDest472 SHP-1 S591A
Depositing lab: Stephen Shaw. Depositing organization: National Cancer Institute (NCI). Publication: Rapid T cell receptor-mediated SHP-1 S591 phosphorylation regulates SHP-1 cellular localization and phosphatase activity. Liu Y, Kruhlak MJ, Hao JJ, Shaw S. J Leukoc Biol. 2007 Sep . 82(3):742-51. 10.1189/jlb.1206736 PubMed 17575265.
Backbone
  Vector backbone: pDest472
  Backbone size w/o insert (bp): 7420
  Vector type: Mammalian Expression
Growth in bacteria
  Bacterial resistance: Ampicillin, 100 μg/mL
  Growth temperature: 37°C
  Growth strain: DH5alpha
  Copy number: High Copy
Gene/Insert
  Gene/Insert name: SHP-1
  Species: H. sapiens (human)
  Insert size (bp): 1785
  Mutation: Serine 591 changed to Alanine
  Entrez Gene: PTPN6 (a.k.a. HCP, HCPH, HPTP1C, PTP-1C, SH-PTP1, SHP-1, SHP-1L, SHP1)
  Tag / fusion protein: GFP (C terminal on backbone)
  Cloning method: Restriction Enzyme; 5′ cloning site gataway cloning (not destroyed); 3′ cloning site gataway cloning (not destroyed)
  Sequencing primers: 5′ n/a
Resource information
  A portion of this plasmid was derived from a plasmid made by: Plasmids are derived from a construct originally from Dr. Taolin Yi
Terms and licenses: Academic/Nonprofit Terms; Industry Terms: Not Available to Industry
How to cite: pDest472 SHP-1 S591A was a gift from Stephen Shaw (Addgene plasmid # 21805 ; http://n2t.net/addgene:21805 ; RRID:Addgene_21805)
