[The description below was written by a language model from this plasmid's Addgene catalogue record.]
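Description:
pDest472 SHP-1 S591A is a mammalian expression plasmid built on the pDest472 backbone (about 7.4 kb without insert), which appears from its name and cloning notes to be a Gateway destination-type vector. It is maintained in E. coli as a high-copy plasmid under ampicillin selection. The record lists the cloning method as restriction enzyme, yet describes both the 5′ and 3′ cloning sites as Gateway cloning, so the insert was most likely introduced by recombination. The record does not state the promoter driving expression in mammalian cells, the origin of replication, or any mammalian selection marker, and no feature table is provided to confirm these elements.

The payload is a roughly 1.8 kb human SHP-1 coding sequence (gene PTPN6), encoding a cytoplasmic protein tyrosine phosphatase with SH2 domains that is prominent in hematopoietic cells. The insert carries a point mutation changing serine 591 to alanine, which removes a phosphorylatable residue near the C terminus and so produces a non-phosphorylatable form at that position. The protein is expressed as a fusion to GFP, which is supplied by the backbone at the C terminus and allows it to be visualised in cells by fluorescence.

According to the associated publication title, S591 is rapidly phosphorylated after T cell receptor stimulation, and this modification regulates SHP-1 localization and phosphatase activity. The construct is therefore suited to comparing the subcellular distribution and function of the phospho-deficient mutant with those of wild-type SHP-1 in transfected mammalian cells. The SHP-1 sequence is noted as deriving from an earlier construct made in another laboratory.
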