>Addgene plasmid #21805 | pDest472 SHP-1 S591A | addgene partial sequence | sequence record 27566 | 21805 with GFP-R
GTTCTTCTCCTTTGCTAGCCATTCTAGATCGAACCACTTTGTACAAGAAAGCTGGGTCGGCGCGCCCACC
CTTCTTCCTCTTGAGGGCACCCTTGCTCTTCTCCTTGTCTGCTGACCGCTGCTTCTTCACTTTCTCCTCC
CTCTTGTTCTTAGTGTGCAGGTTCTCATACACATCCTCCTTGTGTTTGGACGAGGTGCGGGAGGCCTTGG
CATGGGCATTCTTCATGGCTGGGGGATAGGTGATGTTCCCGTACTCCGACTCCTGGCCCTTCTGCGACTG
CAGGACCTCCAGCTTCTTCTTAGTGGTTTCAATGAACTGGGCGATGGCCACGTAGATGAACTTGTACTGC
GCCTCCGTCTGCACCATGCCCGAGCGCTGCGCCCGCACCATCTGGATGGTCTTCTGGATGTCAATGTCAC
AGTCCAGGCCCTTGGTGGAGATGTTCTCCATGAGCATGTCGATGACAATGATGGTGCCTGTGCGGCCGAT
GCCGGCGCTGCAGTGCACGATGATGGGCCCTGCGTGAGGCAGACTTTCCTGCCGCTGGTTGATCTGGTCC
AGGAAGCTGAGGACACCCCCAGGCTCACTGGGGACCCCATGGTCGGGCCAGCTCAGGTACTGGTAATGCC
AGATCTCCCGAATCAGGTCTCCATTGTCCAGCGGGGAGACCTGTAAGGTACGGAGTTTGTATTCGGTTGT
GTCATGCTCCCCGCAGTTGG
